>Addgene plasmid #79541 | pNR220 | addgene partial sequence | sequence record 150764 | pTC14_F1 5'-cctactcaggagagcgttca-3'
CACCATCAATATAAATTTTGTTTATTAGTGATTTTAAATAAAGTTGCTTTTCTCTGAACTCTAAAGAGTC
AAAATCAACTGTTGCTAAATCAGCTAAATTTTCTTGTATCTTTTTGTTTTTC
