>Addgene plasmid #79541 | pNR220 | addgene partial sequence | sequence record 150766 | ARA_promoter-F 5'-ctgacgctttttatcgcaactctctactg-3'
CACAGGAAACCTACTAGATGAAACATCATCACCATCACCACCAGGCCGGCACTAAGAAAGTAGCAATCTA
TACACGAGTATCCACTACTAACCAAGCAGAGGAAGGCTTCTCAATTGATGAGCAAATTGACCGTTTAACA
AAATATGCTGAAGCAATGGGGTGGCAAGTATCTGATACTTATACTGATGCTGGTTTTTCAGGGGCCAAAC
TTGAACGCCCAGCAATGCAAAGATTAATCAACGATATCGAGAATAAAGCTTTTGATACAGTTCTTGTATA
TAAGCTAGACCGCCTTTCACGTAGTGTAAGAGATACTCTTTATCTTGTTAAGGATGTGTTCACAAAAAAT
AAAATAGACTTTATCTCGCTTAATGAAAGTATTGATACTTCTTCTGCTATGGGTAGCTTGTTTCTCACTA
TTCTTTCTGCAATTAATGAGTTTGAAAGAGAGAATATAAAAGAACGCATGACTATGGGTAAACTAGGGCG
AGCGAAATCTGGTAAGTCTATGATGTGGACTAAGACAGCTTTTGGGTATTACCACAACAGAAAGACAGGT
ATATTAGAAATTGTTCCTTTACAAGCTACAATAGTTGAACAAATATTCACTGATTATTTATCAGGAATAT
CACTTACAAAATTAAGAGATAAACTCAATGAATCTGGACACATCGGTAAAGATATACCGTGGTCTTATCG
TACCCTAAGACAAACACTTGATAATCCAGTTTACTGTGGTTATATCAAATTTAAGGACAGCCTATTTGAA
GGTATGCACAAACCAATTATCCCTTATGAGACTTATTTAAAAGTTCAAAAAGAGCTAGAAGAAAGACAAC
AGCAGACTTATGAAAGA
