>Addgene plasmid #79541 | pNR220 | addgene partial sequence | sequence record 151388 | AraC-F-New 5'-GATGTAGCCGTCAAGTTGTCA-3'
AAAGCCGGATTAATAATCTGGCTTTTTATATTCTCTCTCTAGTATATAAACGCAGAAAGGCCCACCCGAA
GGTGAGCCAGTGTGATTATTAATGCATCTAGTATTATTACGACATCCCGGTGTGTAGCCGTTCGACCACG
CTGCCGAGCCTGAGATGCTGCTCGTACTCCTGAAGATCCCCGAAGTCGATCGTGCGAGTCAGCCCGCCGC
GGACGTCGAACGTCAGCCGAACGTTCATCGACCGAAGCCAGGTGTTCTTTGCCGCGGTGTCCTGCTCCCG
CCACCAGTCCCCGAACCGCTGCCCGGTCTCGCGCCACTCCCAGCCAGACGGGCGAGCCTCCAGGCCCTCC
AGCTCCTCTTGCCGCGCGGCCAGCGCCGCAATACGGGCATCCAGTGCTTCTCGCTGCGGAGAGCCCGCCC
GGTAGGCCGGGGAGCCGATCAGCGACGTCAGGTCCACCAGCTCCGCGTTCACCTCCGCGAGTTCGACCGC
GGAGTCCGAGCCCGCTACCCAGACTTTCTCCAGACGCTCCGCGTCCCCGAGCAGATCCAGTACCTGCTCC
TCGCAGAACGCGTCCCACTCGGCCATCGCCACCGTGCCGTTCCCGCAGTGCTTCGGGAACCCCATCGAGC
GGCAGCGGTAGCGCGGGTGCTTACGTCCTCCCCCGGCGAACTTGTACGCGGGCTCCCCGCACACCGCGCA
GAACAACACCCGCAGCAGCAGCGACGGGGTAGACACCGCGGGCTTCGCCCGGGAGGTCTTCACGAGCTCG
GCGCGCAGCGCCTCCAGCTGCTCACGGGTCAGGATCGGCTCAGCCCGCACCAGCGGGGCTCCGTCGTCGT
CTCGGACGGTCTTACCGTTCAGAGTCGCGTACCCGAGCATCGC
