[The description below was written by a language model from this plasmid's Addgene catalogue record.]
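Description:
pNR220 is a bacterial expression plasmid of about 9.4 kb that serves as the "input" plasmid in a recombinase-based state machine system for living cells. It is built on the Dual-Recombinase-Controller backbone, modified by swapping the original chloramphenicol resistance marker for a kanamycin resistance gene. It is recorded as high copy in E. coli, although the record does not name its origin of replication.

The payload consists of three large serine recombinases, TP901, BxbI and A118, each placed downstream of its own inducible promoter so that a distinct chemical input triggers expression of one enzyme. TP901 carries an N-terminal His tag and a C-terminal LAA degradation tag. The LAA tag is an ssrA-type signal that directs the protein to cellular proteases, a feature generally used to limit leaky or lingering activity. No tags are recorded for BxbI or A118. Relative to the parent controller, A118 was added along with a PhlF-based inducible promoter system to drive it. The promoters controlling TP901 and BxbI are not named. However, the recommended host is a DH5alpha derivative that constitutively expresses LacI and TetR, which suggests that at least some of the regulation depends on host-supplied repressors.

Serine recombinases catalyse unidirectional inversion or excision of DNA flanked by their cognate attachment sites. pNR220 is therefore intended to work alongside separate plasmids that carry arrays of such sites. These arrays would be rearranged according to which inducers are applied and in what order, so that the history of inputs is recorded in DNA and can control gene expression. No feature table was provided, so the order and orientation of elements cannot be described.
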