Addgene plasmid #79541: pNR220
Purpose: Input plasmid: expresses three serine recombinases downstream of three inducible promoters.
Depositing lab: Timothy Lu. Depositing organization: Massachusetts Institute of Technology. Publication: Synthetic recombinase-based state machines in living cells. Roquet N, Soleimany AP, Ferris AC, Aaronson S, Lu TK. Science. 2016 Jul 22;353(6297):aad8559. doi: 10.1126/science.aad8559. Epub 2016 Jul 21. PubMed 27463678.
Backbone
  Vector backbone: Dual-Recombinase-Controller
  Backbone manufacturer: Addgene Plasmid #44456
  Total vector size (bp): 9435
  Modifications to backbone: Replaced CamR with KanR.
  Vector type: Bacterial Expression
Growth in bacteria
  Bacterial resistance: Kanamycin, 50 μg/mL
  Growth temperature: 37°C
  Growth strain: DH5alphaPRO
  Copy number: High Copy
Gene/Insert 1
  Gene/Insert name: TP901
  Tag / fusion protein: His tag (N terminal on insert); LAA degradation tag (C terminal on insert)
Gene/Insert 2
  Gene/Insert name: BxbI
Gene/Insert 3
  Gene/Insert name: A118
Resource information
  A portion of this plasmid was derived from a plasmid made by: The plasmid is derived from the Dual-Recombinase-Controller (addgene plasmid 44456) from the Endy Lab, modified to have KanR instead of CamR on the backbone, and also with and added recombinase (A118) and inducible promoter system (PhlF) to drive it.
Terms and licenses: Academic/Nonprofit Terms; Industry Terms: Not Available to Industry
Depositor comments: The DH5alphaPRO strain is DH5alpha modified to express LacI and TetR constitutively.
How to cite: pNR220 was a gift from Timothy Lu (Addgene plasmid # 79541 ; http://n2t.net/addgene:79541 ; RRID:Addgene_79541)
