LOCUS       Exported 9435 bp ds-DNA circular SYN 12-MAY-2021
DEFINITION  Input plasmid: expresses three serine recombinases downstream of
            three inducible promoters..
ACCESSION   .
VERSION     .
KEYWORDS    pNR220
SOURCE      synthetic DNA construct
  ORGANISM  synthetic DNA construct
REFERENCE   1 (bases 1 to 9435)
  AUTHORS   Roquet N, Soleimany AP, Ferris AC, Aaronson S, Lu TK
  TITLE     Synthetic recombinase-based state machines in living cells.
  JOURNAL   Science. 2016 Jul 22;353(6297):aad8559. doi:
            10.1126/science.aad8559. Epub 2016 Jul 21.
  PUBMED    27463678
REFERENCE   2 (bases 1 to 9435)
  AUTHORS   .
  TITLE     Direct Submission
  JOURNAL   Exported May 12, 2021 from SnapGene Server 1.1.58
            http://www.snapgene.com
FEATURES             Location/Qualifiers
     source          1..9435
                     /organism="synthetic DNA construct"
                     /mol_type="other DNA"
     rep_origin      complement(156..744)
                     /direction=LEFT
                     /label=ori
                     /note="high-copy-number ColE1/pMB1/pBR322/pUC origin of
                     replication"
     primer_bind     complement(236..255)
                     /label=pBR322ori-F
                     /note="pBR322 origin, forward primer"
     terminator      832..926
                     /label=lambda t0 terminator
                     /note="transcription terminator from phage lambda"
     CDS             complement(957..1751)
                     /codon_start=1
                     /gene="aph(3')-II (or nptII)"
                     /product="aminoglycoside phosphotransferase from Tn5"
                     /label=NeoR/KanR
                     /note="confers resistance to neomycin, kanamycin, and G418
                     (Geneticin(R))"
                     /translation="MIEQDGLHAGSPAAWVERLFGYDWAQQTIGCSDAAVFRLSAQGRP
                     VLFVKTDLSGALNELQDEAARLSWLATTGVPCAAVLDVVTEAGRDWLLLGEVPGQDLLS
                     SHLAPAEKVSIMADAMRRLHTLDPATCPFDHQAKHRIERARTRMEAGLVDQDDLDEEHQ
                     GLAPAELFARLKARMPDGEDLVVTHGDACLPNIMVENGRFSGFIDCGRLGVADRYQDIA
                     LATRDIAEELGGEWADRFLVLYGIAAPDSQRIAFYRLLDEFF"
     primer_bind     complement(1068..1087)
                     /label=Neo-F
                     /note="Neomycin resistance gene, forward primer"
     primer_bind     1678..1697
                     /label=Neo-R
                     /note="Neomycin resistance gene, reverse primer"
     misc_feature    1906..1927
                     /label=BioBrick prefix
                     /note="BioBrick prefix for parts that do not start with
                     ""ATG"""
     terminator      1962..2048
                     /gene="Escherichia coli rrnB"
                     /label=rrnB T1 terminator
                     /note="transcription terminator T1 from the E. coli rrnB
                     gene"
     terminator      4492..4563
                     /label=rrnB T1 terminator
                     /note="transcription terminator T1 from the E. coli rrnB
                     gene"
     protein_bind    4772..4790
                     /gene="tetO"
                     /label=tet operator
                     /bound_moiety="tetracycline repressor TetR"
                     /note="bacterial operator O2 for the tetR and tetA genes"
     protein_bind    4797..4815
                     /gene="tetO"
                     /label=tet operator
                     /bound_moiety="tetracycline repressor TetR"
                     /note="bacterial operator O2 for the tetR and tetA genes"
     terminator      6388..6415
                     /label=T7Te terminator
                     /note="phage T7 early transcription terminator"
     CDS             complement(6498..7376)
                     /codon_start=1
                     /gene="araC"
                     /product="L-arabinose regulatory protein"
                     /label=araC
                     /translation="MAEAQNDPLLPGYSFNAHLVAGLTPIEANGYLDFFIDRPLGMKGY
                     ILNLTIRGQGVVKNQGREFVCRPGDILLFPPGEIHHYGRHPEAREWYHQWAYFRPRAYW
                     HEWLNWPSIFANTGFFRPDEAHQPHFSDLFGQIINAGQGEGRYSELLAINLLEQLLLRR
                     MEAINESLHPPMDNRVREACQYISDHLADSNFDIASVAQHVCLSPSRLSHLFRQQLGIS
                     VLSWREDQRISQAKLLLSTTRMPIATVGRNVGFDDQLYFSRVFKKCTGASPSEFRAGCE
                     EKVNDVAVKLS"
     promoter        7403..7687
                     /gene="araBAD"
                     /label=araBAD promoter
                     /note="promoter of the L-arabinose operon of E. coli; the
                     araC regulatory gene is transcribed in the opposite
                     direction (Guzman et al., 1995)"
     primer_bind     7610..7629
                     /label=pBAD Forward
                     /note="For vectors with E. coli araBAD promoter, forward
                     primer"
     CDS             7741..7758
                     /codon_start=1
                     /product="6xHis affinity tag"
                     /label=6xHis
                     /translation="HHHHHH"
     CDS             9226..9258
                     /codon_start=1
                     /product="C-terminal peptide that mediates degradation in
                     bacteria through the ClpXP and ClpAP proteases (McGinness
                     et al., 2006)"
                     /label=ssrA tag
                     /note="wild-type LAA variant"
                     /translation="AAKDENYALAA"
     misc_feature    9262..9282
                     /label=BioBrick suffix
                     /note="universal suffix for all parts"
     terminator      9283..9340
                     /label=his operon terminator
                     /note="This putative transcriptin terminator from the E.
                     coli his operon has a 2-bp deletion introduced during
                     synthesis. Its efficiency has not been determined."
     primer_bind     complement(9364..9381)
                     /label=L4440
                     /note="L4440 vector, forward primer"
ORIGIN
        1 cctagctagg gcgttcggct gcggcgagcg gtatcagctc actcaaaggc ggtaatacgg
       61 ttatccacag aatcagggga taacgcagga aagaacatgt gagcaaaagg ccagcaaaag
      121 gccaggaacc gtaaaaaggc cgcgttgctg gcgtttttcc ataggctccg cccccctgac
      181 gagcatcaca aaaatcgacg ctcaagtcag aggtggcgaa acccgacagg actataaaga
      241 taccaggcgt ttccccctgg aagctccctc gtgcgctctc ctgttccgac cctgccgctt
      301 accggatacc tgtccgcctt tctcccttcg ggaagcgtgg cgctttctca tagctcacgc
      361 tgtaggtatc tcagttcggt gtaggtcgtt cgctccaagc tgggctgtgt gcacgaaccc
      421 cccgttcagc ccgaccgctg cgccttatcc ggtaactatc gtcttgagtc caacccggta
      481 agacacgact tatcgccact ggcagcagcc actggtaaca ggattagcag agcgaggtat
      541 gtaggcggtg ctacagagtt cttgaagtgg tggcctaact acggctacac tagaaggaca
      601 gtatttggta tctgcgctct gctgaagcca gttaccttcg gaaaaagagt tggtagctct
      661 tgatccggca aacaaaccac cgctggtagc ggtggttttt ttgtttgcaa gcagcagatt
      721 acgcgcagaa aaaaaggatc tcaagaagat cctttgatct tttctacggg gtctgacgct
      781 cagtggaacg aaaactcacg ttaagggatt ttggtcatga ctagtgcttg gattctcacc
      841 aataaaaaac gcccggcggc aaccgagcgt tctgaacaaa tccagatgga gttctgaggt
      901 cattactgga tctatcaaca ggagtccaag cgagctctcg aaccccagag tcccgctcag
      961 aagaactcgt caagaaggcg atagaaggcg atgcgctgcg aatcgggagc ggcgataccg
     1021 taaagcacga ggaagcggtc agcccattcg ccgccaagct cttcagcaat atcacgggta
     1081 gccaacgcta tgtcctgata gcggtccgcc acacccagcc ggccacagtc gatgaatcca
     1141 gaaaagcggc cattttccac catgatattc ggcaagcagg catcgccatg ggtcacgacg
     1201 agatcctcgc cgtcgggcat gcgcgccttg agcctggcga acagttcggc tggcgcgagc
     1261 ccctgatgct cttcgtccag atcatcctga tcgacaagac cggcttccat ccgagtacgt
     1321 gctcgctcga tgcgatgttt cgcttggtgg tcgaatgggc aggtagccgg atcaagcgta
     1381 tgcagccgcc gcattgcatc agccatgatg gatactttct cggcaggagc aaggtgagat
     1441 gacaggagat cctgccccgg cacttcgccc aatagcagcc agtcccttcc cgcttcagtg
     1501 acaacgtcga gcacagctgc gcaaggaacg cccgtcgtgg ccagccacga tagccgcgct
     1561 gcctcgtcct gcagttcatt cagggcaccg gacaggtcgg tcttgacaaa aagaaccggg
     1621 cgcccctgcg ctgacagccg gaacacggcg gcatcagagc agccgattgt ctgttgtgcc
     1681 cagtcatagc cgaatagcct ctccacccaa gcggccggag aacctgcgtg caatccatct
     1741 tgttcaatca tgcgaaacga tcctcatcct gtctcttgat cagatcttga tcccctgcgc
     1801 catcagatcc ttggcggcaa gaaagccatc cagtttactt tgcagggctt cccaacctta
     1861 ccagagggcg ccccagctgg caattccgac gtcaaagggc ccagagaatt cgcggccgct
     1921 tctagagcag caaaacccgt accctaggtc tagggcggcg gatttgtcct actcaggaga
     1981 gcgttcaccg acaaacaaca gataaaacga aaggcccagt ctttcgactg agcctttcgt
     2041 tttatttgat gcctctagca cgcgtaccat gggaaccccc gggctgcagc tagagccatt
     2101 caatagtaac ttgttcacca tcaatataaa ttttgtttat tagtgatttt aaataaagtt
     2161 gcttttctct gaactctaaa gagtcaaaat caactgttgc taaatcagct aaattttctt
     2221 gtatcttttt gtttttcttc aattcttcgt tagcttctat ttgtgattca taataattaa
     2281 tttgagcatc aatatcattc atcatagaat caagttctga aacttcatac gagccattta
     2341 tatataaatc aaataatcgt tttttctttg catgttctat tttaagcttt tcatttaagc
     2401 tatctaattc atcttcttta tctacatttc tggaagcgaa actataatta ttcacacgat
     2461 taataattaa ttcttcaagt ttgtcagctc tccaaatttt attcccgcat ttttcgagtt
     2521 catgagtatg tttataagtc ttgcaactat aatatctata atgatatttt ttaccacgcg
     2581 acattgtatc ttttctacga tgaacaaagc ctaacccgca tttactacaa actactaaat
     2641 tatttagcaa cgatgctgaa tctctattca tgttcggatt tttacccata cgagtaaata
     2701 tttcttgaac tctatagaat tgctcttcac tgatgatagg ttcatgaata ccttttacat
     2761 gaactttatc tttatatgaa acataaccac aatacaaatc attagttagc cagttgttat
     2821 agcgattata tgttctaact ttaaagccta atttttttag tcttttctgt aaaaaagtta
     2881 tactttgttc ttcttcgaaa atatcataaa tcagttgtaa ctgttttgct tcttcttcat
     2941 taatgtataa ttttgtatct ataacatcat agccgaacgt tctacctttc gcagttgtta
     3001 acggaagacc tgcttcaata cgcttaattt tccccatcac catacgatct cggattgttt
     3061 cgcgctctag ctgtgcgaat actgataata taccaatcat tgcacgaccg aaaggggaac
     3121 tagtatcaag cgtttcagac aaactaacaa actctacatt gttttttaag aagtattctt
     3181 caataagcgt tattgtgtct ctttgtgagc gggatagtct gtctaatcga tatacgacta
     3241 cagcatcaat ttcgtgtagt ttacttagca tttcatttaa tgcgggacga ttcatatttg
     3301 agccggagta tccgccgtca atgaaaatat cgtatacgtc ccagtccttc gagcggcaca
     3361 atcctgttag tttttcagtt tgagcttgta ttgaataatt ttctacttgc tcttgagtag
     3421 aaacacgtat ataaatagct gccttcatta cttatatcga cgtatttcgg gatggctaag
     3481 taaccttaac gatacggtac gtttcgtatc atgtcaattg gtaacgaatc agagcgcaat
     3541 aaaaaagccc ccggaaggtg atcttccggg ggctttctca tgcgttaagg gctatagcaa
     3601 ttccgacggc acagctaaca ccacgtcgtc cctatctgct gccctaggtc tatgagtggt
     3661 tgctggataa ctttacgggc atgcataagg ctcgtataat atattcaggg agaccacaac
     3721 ggtttccctc tacaaataat tttgtttaac tttctgaatc aatcggcggc gaagggagaa
     3781 atactagatg gcacgtaccc cgagccgtag cagcattggt agcctgcgta gtccgcatac
     3841 ccataaagca attctgacca gcaccattga aatcctgaaa gaatgtggtt atagcggtct
     3901 gagcattgaa agcgttgcac gtcgtgccgg tgcaagcaaa ccgaccattt atcgttggtg
     3961 gaccaataaa gcagcactga ttgccgaagt gtatgaaaat gaaagcgaac aggtgcgtaa
     4021 atttccggat ctgggtagct ttaaagccga tctggatttt ctgctgcgta atctgtggaa
     4081 agtttggcgt gaaaccattt gtggtgaagc atttcgttgt gttattgcag aagcacagct
     4141 ggaccctgca accctgaccc agctgaaaga tcagtttatg gaacgtcgtc gtgagatgcc
     4201 gaaaaaactg gttgaaaatg ccattagcaa tggtgaactg ccgaaagata ccaatcgtga
     4261 actgctgctg gatatgattt ttggtttttg ttggtatcgc ctactgaccg aacagctgac
     4321 cgttgaacag gatattgaag aatttacctt cctgctgatt aatggtgttt gtccgggtac
     4381 acagcgttaa ggaaacacag aaaaaagccc gcacctgaca gtgcgggctt tttttttcga
     4441 ccaaaggtac tcgacgtaca tacagacctc ccactcacac tccccaggca tcaaataaaa
     4501 cgaaaggctc agtcgaaaga ctgggccttt cgttttatct gttgtttgtc ggtgaacgct
     4561 ctcgggccca ctcgcagctt aagttcagcc aaaaaactta agaccgccgg tcttgtccac
     4621 taccttgcag taatgcggtg gacaggatcg gcggttttct tttctcttct caacccgaat
     4681 gggagtgaac accaacgcat gagaaagccc ccggaagatc accttccggg ggctttttta
     4741 ttgcgcgcat tgagctaccc ggtggctaga gtccctatca gtgatagaga ttgacatccc
     4801 tatcagtgat agagatactg agcacaagct tgcggctttc acacatagga gctagcgtga
     4861 gagccctggt agtcatccgc ctgtcccgcg tcaccgatgc tacgacttca ccggagcgtc
     4921 agctggagtc ttgccagcag ctctgcgccc agcgcggctg ggacgtcgtc ggggtagcgg
     4981 aggatctgga cgtctccggg gcggtcgatc cgttcgaccg gaagcgcaga ccgaacctgg
     5041 cccggtggct agcgttcgag gagcaaccgt ttgacgtgat cgtggcgtac cgggtagatc
     5101 ggttgacccg atcgatccgg catcttcagc agctggtcca ctgggccgag gaccacaaga
     5161 agctggtcgt ctccgcgacc gaagcgcact tcgatacgac gacgccgttt gcggcggtcg
     5221 tcatcgcgct tatgggaacg gtggcgcaga tggaattaga agcgatcaaa gagcggaacc
     5281 gttcggctgc gcatttcaat atccgcgccg ggaaataccg aggatccctg ccgccgtggg
     5341 gatacctgcc tacgcgcgtg gacggggagt ggcggctggt gccggaccct gtgcagcgag
     5401 agcgcatcct cgaggtgtat caccgcgtcg tcgacaacca cgagccgctg catctggtgg
     5461 cccacgacct gaaccggcgt ggtgtcctgt cgccgaagga ctacttcgcg cagctgcaag
     5521 gccgcgagcc gcagggccgg gagtggtcgg ctaccgcgct gaagcgatcg atgatctccg
     5581 gggcgatgct cgggtacgcg actctgaacg gtaagaccgt ccgagacgac gacggagccc
     5641 cgctggtgcg ggctgagccg atcctgaccc gtgagcagct ggaggcgctg cgcgccgagc
     5701 tcgtgaagac ctcccgggcg aagcccgcgg tgtctacccc gtcgctgctg ctgcgggtgt
     5761 tgttctgcgc ggtgtgcggg gagcccgcgt acaagttcgc cgggggagga cgtaagcacc
     5821 cgcgctaccg ctgccgctcg atggggttcc cgaagcactg cgggaacggc acggtggcga
     5881 tggccgagtg ggacgcgttc tgcgaggagc aggtactgga tctgctcggg gacgcggagc
     5941 gtctggagaa agtctgggta gcgggctcgg actccgcggt cgaactcgcg gaggtgaacg
     6001 cggagctggt ggacctgacg tcgctgatcg gctccccggc ctaccgggcg ggctctccgc
     6061 agcgagaagc actggatgcc cgtattgcgg cgctggccgc gcggcaagag gagctggagg
     6121 gcctggaggc tcgcccgtct ggctgggagt ggcgcgagac cgggcagcgg ttcggggact
     6181 ggtggcggga gcaggacacc gcggcaaaga acacctggct tcggtcgatg aacgttcggc
     6241 tgacgttcga cgtccgcggc gggctgactc gcacgatcga cttcggggat cttcaggagt
     6301 acgagcagca tctcaggctc ggcagcgtgg tcgaacggct acacaccggg atgtcgtaat
     6361 aatactagat gcattaataa tcacactggc tcaccttcgg gtgggccttt ctgcgtttat
     6421 atactagaga gagaatataa aaagccagat tattaatccg gcttttttat tatttcctgc
     6481 agggcggccg ccatatgtta tgacaacttg acggctacat cattcacttt ttcttcacaa
     6541 ccggcacgga actcgctcgg gctggccccg gtgcattttt taaatacccg cgagaaatag
     6601 agttgatcgt caaaaccaac attgcgaccg acggtggcga taggcatccg ggtggtgctc
     6661 aaaagcagct tcgcctggct gatacgttgg tcctcgcgcc agcttaagac gctaatccct
     6721 aactgctggc ggaaaagatg tgacagacgc gacggcgaca agcaaacatg ctgtgcgacg
     6781 ctggcgatat caaaattgct gtctgccagg tgatcgctga tgtactgaca agcctcgcgt
     6841 acccgattat ccatcggtgg atggagcgac tcgttaatcg cttccatgcg ccgcagtaac
     6901 aattgctcaa gcagatttat cgccagcagc tccgaatagc gcccttcccc ttgcccggcg
     6961 ttaatgattt gcccaaacag gtcgctgaaa tgcggctggt gcgcttcatc cgggcgaaag
     7021 aaccccgtat tggcaaatat tgacggccag ttaagccatt catgccagta ggcgcgcgga
     7081 cgaaagtaag cccactggtg ataccattcg cgagcctccg gatgacgacc gtagtgatga
     7141 atctctcctg gcgggaacag caaaatatca cccggtcggc aaacaaattc tcgtccctga
     7201 tttttcacca ccccctgacc gcgaatggtg agattgagaa tataaccttt cattcccagc
     7261 ggtcggtcga taaaaaaatc gagataaccg ttggcctcaa tcggcgttaa acccgccacc
     7321 agatgggcat taaacgagta tcccggcagc aggggatcat tttgcgcttc agccatactt
     7381 ttcatactcc cgccattcag agaagaaacc aattgtccat attgcatcag acattgccgt
     7441 cactgcgtct tttactggct cttctcgcta accaaaccgg taaccccgct tattaaaagc
     7501 attctgtaac aaagcgggac caaagccatg acaaaaacgc gtaacaaaag tgtctataat
     7561 cacggcagaa aagtccacat tgattatttg cacggcgtca ctctttgcta tgccatagca
     7621 tttttatcca taagattagc ggatcctacc tgacgctttt tatcgcaact ctctactgtt
     7681 tctccatacc gtttttttgg gctagctact agagtcacac aggaaaccta ctagatgaaa
     7741 catcatcacc atcaccacca ggccggcact aagaaagtag caatctatac acgagtatcc
     7801 actactaacc aagcagagga aggcttctca attgatgagc aaattgaccg tttaacaaaa
     7861 tatgctgaag caatggggtg gcaagtatct gatacttata ctgatgctgg tttttcaggg
     7921 gccaaacttg aacgcccagc aatgcaaaga ttaatcaacg atatcgagaa taaagctttt
     7981 gatacagttc ttgtatataa gctagaccgc ctttcacgta gtgtaagaga tactctttat
     8041 cttgttaagg atgtgttcac aaaaaataaa atagacttta tctcgcttaa tgaaagtatt
     8101 gatacttctt ctgctatggg tagcttgttt ctcactattc tttctgcaat taatgagttt
     8161 gaaagagaga atataaaaga acgcatgact atgggtaaac tagggcgagc gaaatctggt
     8221 aagtctatga tgtggactaa gacagctttt gggtattacc acaacagaaa gacaggtata
     8281 ttagaaattg ttcctttaca agctacaata gttgaacaaa tattcactga ttatttatca
     8341 ggaatatcac ttacaaaatt aagagataaa ctcaatgaat ctggacacat cggtaaagat
     8401 ataccgtggt cttatcgtac cctaagacaa acacttgata atccagttta ctgtggttat
     8461 atcaaattta aggacagcct atttgaaggt atgcacaaac caattatccc ttatgagact
     8521 tatttaaaag ttcaaaaaga gctagaagaa agacaacagc agacttatga aagaaataac
     8581 aaccctagac ctttccaagc taaatatatg ctgtcaggga tggcaaggtg cggttactgt
     8641 ggagcacctt taaaaattgt tcttggccac aaaagaaaag atggaagccg cactatgaaa
     8701 tatcactgtg caaatagatt tcctcgaaaa acaaaaggaa ttacagtata taatgacaat
     8761 aaaaagtgtg attcaggaac ttatgattta agtaatttag aaaatactgt tattgacaac
     8821 ctgattggat ttcaagaaaa taatgactcc ttattgaaaa ttatcaatgg caacaaccaa
     8881 cctattcttg atacttcgtc atttaaaaag caaatttcac agatcgataa aaaaatacaa
     8941 aagaactctg atttgtacct aaatgatttt atcactatgg atgagttgaa agatcgtact
     9001 gattcccttc aggctgagaa aaagctgctt aaagctaaga ttagcgaaaa taaatttaat
     9061 gactctactg atgtttttga gttagttaaa actcagttgg gctcaattcc gattaatgaa
     9121 ctatcatatg ataataaaaa gaaaatcgtc aacaaccttg tatcaaaggt tgatgttact
     9181 gctgataatg tagatatcat atttaaattc caactcgcta ccggtgctgc taaggacgaa
     9241 aactacgctc tggctgctta atactagtag cggccgctgc agtccggcaa aaaagggcaa
     9301 ggtgtcacca ccctgccctt tttctttaaa accgaaaaga ttacttcgcg ttatgcaggc
     9361 ttcctcgctc actgactcgc tgcgctcggt cgttcggctg cggcgagcgg tatcagctca
     9421 ctcaaaggcg gtaat
//
